Addgene plasmid #248626: pcDNA3.1-hINSR-Venus1
Purpose: Expression of the human INSR tagged with Venus1 for BiFC
Depositing lab: Pavel Krejčí. Depositing organization: Masaryk University.
Backbone
  Vector backbone: pcDNA3.1-V5/His
  Backbone manufacturer: Invitrogen
  Vector type: Mammalian Expression
Growth in bacteria
  Bacterial resistance: Ampicillin, 100 μg/mL
  Growth temperature: 37°C
  Growth strain: DH5alpha
  Copy number: High Copy
Gene/Insert
  Gene/Insert name: INSR, full length
  Species: H. sapiens (human)
  Entrez Gene: INSR (a.k.a. CD220, HHF5)
  Promoter: CMV
  Tag / fusion protein: Venus1 (C terminal on insert)
  Cloning method: Restriction Enzyme; 5′ cloning site Unspecified (unknown if destroyed)
Terms and licenses: Academic/Nonprofit Terms; Industry Terms: Not Available to Industry
Depositor comments: The depositor confirms that discrepancies between the depositor's sequence and Addgene's sequences have no functional consequences.
How to cite: pcDNA3.1-hINSR-Venus1 was a gift from Pavel Krejčí (Addgene plasmid # 248626 ; http://n2t.net/addgene:248626 ; RRID:Addgene_248626)
