[The description below was written by a language model from this plasmid's Addgene catalogue record and pLannotate feature annotations shown in this document.]
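Description:
pcDNA3.1-hINSR-Venus1 is a mammalian expression plasmid of about 10.1 kb, built on the Invitrogen pcDNA3.1-V5/His backbone, that encodes the full-length human insulin receptor (INSR) fused at its C terminus to an N-terminal fragment of the yellow fluorescent protein Venus. In bacteria it is maintained as a high-copy plasmid through a ColE1/pUC-type origin and selected with ampicillin via the β-lactamase gene and its own promoter. An f1 origin is also present. For mammalian cells, the backbone carries a neomycin phosphotransferase cassette driven by the SV40 enhancer/early promoter and ended by an SV40 polyadenylation signal, which would allow G418 selection of stable transfectants.

The expression cassette consists of the human CMV immediate early enhancer and promoter, a T7 promoter just upstream of the insert, the INSR open reading frame, a short intervening stretch, the Venus fragment, and the bovine growth hormone polyadenylation signal. The annotation identifies "Venus1" as VN155(I152L), an improved N-terminal mVenus fragment designed for bimolecular fluorescence complementation (BiFC). This fragment is not fluorescent alone. Signal appears only when it is brought close to a complementary C-terminal Venus fragment carried on another protein, allowing the two halves to reassemble. Because the tag sits at the receptor's C terminus, it lies on the cytoplasmic side of this transmembrane tyrosine kinase. The construct is therefore meant for co-expression with a partner bearing the complementary fragment, to visualise receptor interactions in cells.

Several small annotated fragments (HIV-1 LTR, ble, lacI, bom) appear to be short backbone matches rather than functional elements. The depositor states that differences between their sequence and the repository's sequencing result have no functional consequence.
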