Features (pLannotate 1.2.2; 21 found; start..end, strand, type, name):
     28..80      -  misc_feature   bom (fragment): basis of mobility region from pBR322
    235..614     +  enhancer       CMV enhancer: human cytomegalovirus immediate early enhancer
    615..818     +  promoter       CMV promoter: human cytomegalovirus (CMV) immediate early promoter
    814..847     +  LTR            5' LTR (truncated) (fragment): truncated 5' long terminal repeat (LTR) from HIV-1
    863..881     +  promoter       T7 promoter: promoter for bacteriophage T7 RNA polymerase
    937..5082    +  CDS            INSR: INSR_HUMAN - Experimental evidence at protein level: Swiss-Prot protein existence level 1. Receptor tyrosine kinase which mediates the pleiotropic actions of insulin. Binding of insulin leads to phosphorylation of several intracellular substrates, including, insulin receptor substrates (IRS1, 2, 3, 4), SHC, GAB1, CBL and other signaling intermediates. Each of these phosphorylated proteins serve as docking proteins for other signaling proteins that contain Src-homology-2 domains (SH2 domain) that specifically recognize different phosphotyrosine residues, including the p85 regulatory subunit of
   5179..5640    +  CDS            VN155(I152L): improved N-terminal fragment of mVenus for use in bimolecular fluorescence complementation (BiFC) (Kodama and Hu, 2010)
   5690..5914    +  polyA_signal   bGH poly(A) signal: bovine growth hormone polyadenylation signal
   5918..5939    +  promoter       SV40 promoter (fragment): SV40 enhancer and early promoter
   5960..6388    +  rep_origin     f1 ori (sequence partly withheld): f1 bacteriophage origin of replication; arrow indicates direction of (+) strand synthesis
   6402..6731    +  promoter       SV40 promoter: SV40 enhancer and early promoter
   6798..7589    +  CDS            neo: KKA2_KLEPN - Also known as kan, nptII. Experimental evidence at protein level: Swiss-Prot protein existence level 1. Resistance to kanamycin, neomycin, paromomycin, ribostamycin, butirosin and gentamicin B. From Klebsiella pneumoniae.
   7613..7771    +  CDS            ble (fragment): BLE_KLEPN - Experimental evidence at protein level: Swiss-Prot protein existence level 1. Binding protein with a strong affinity to the bleomycin family of antibiotics. Binds to CL990; an antimitotic-antibiotic compound. From Klebsiella pneumoniae.
   7766..7887    +  polyA_signal   SV40 poly(A) signal: SV40 polyadenylation signal
   7960..7976    -  protein_bind   lac operator: The lac repressor binds to the lac operator to inhibit transcription in E. coli. This inhibition can be relieved by adding lactose or isopropyl-β-D-thiogalactopyranoside (IPTG). lac repressor encoded by lacI
   7984..8014    -  promoter       lac promoter: promoter for the E. coli lac operon
   8029..8050    -  protein_bind   CAP binding site: CAP binding activates transcription in the presence of cAMP. E. coli catabolite activator protein
   8063..8155    -  CDS            lacI (fragment): lac repressor; lacI; The lac repressor binds to the lac operator to inhibit transcription in E. coli. This inhibition can be relieved by adding lactose or isopropyl-β-D-thiogalactopyranoside (IPTG).
   8338..8926    -  rep_origin     ori: high-copy-number ColE1/pMB1/pBR322/pUC origin of replication
   9097..9957    -  CDS            AmpR: β-lactamase; bla; confers resistance to ampicillin, carbenicillin, and related antibiotics
   9958..10062   -  promoter       AmpR promoter: bla
>Addgene plasmid #248626 | pcDNA3.1-hINSR-Venus1 | addgene full sequence | sequence record 496186 | Addgene NGS Result
GACGGATCGGGAGATCTCCCGATCCCCTATGGTGCACTCTCAGTACAATCTGCTCTGATGCCGCATAGTT
AAGCCAGTATCTGCTCCCTGCTTGTGTGTTGGAGGTCGCTGAGTAGTGTGCGAGCAAAATTTAAGCTACA
ACAAGGCAAGGCTTGACCGACAATTGCATGAAGAATCTGCTTAGGGTTAGGCGTTTTGCGCTGCTTCGCG
ATGTACGGGCCAGATATACGCGTTGACATTGATTATTGACTAGTTATTAATAGTAATCAATTACGGGGTC
ATTAGTTCATAGCCCATATATGGAGTTCCGCGTTACATAACTTACGGTAAATGGCCCGCCTGGCTGACCG
CCCAACGACCCCCGCCCATTGACGTCAATAATGACGTATGTTCCCATAGTAACGCCAATAGGGACTTTCC
ATTGACGTCAATGGGTGGAGTATTTACGGTAAACTGCCCACTTGGCAGTACATCAAGTGTATCATATGCC
AAGTACGCCCCCTATTGACGTCAATGACGGTAAATGGCCCGCCTGGCATTATGCCCAGTACATGACCTTA
TGGGACTTTCCTACTTGGCAGTACATCTACGTATTAGTCATCGCTATTACCATGGTGATGCGGTTTTGGC
AGTACATCAATGGGCGTGGATAGCGGTTTGACTCACGGGGATTTCCAAGTCTCCACCCCATTGACGTCAA
TGGGAGTTTGTTTTGGCACCAAAATCAACGGGACTTTCCAAAATGTCGTAACAACTCCGCCCCATTGACG
CAAATGGGCGGTAGGCGTGTACGGTGGGAGGTCTATATAAGCAGAGCTCTCTGGCTAACTAGAGAACCCA
CTGCTTACTGGCTTATCGAAATTAATACGACTCACTATAGGGAGACCCAAGCTGGCTAGCAAGCTGGTAC
CGAGCTCGGATCCAGTACCCTTCACCATGGGCACCGGGGGCCGGCGGGGGGCGGCGGCCGCGCCGCTGCT
GGTGGCGGTGGCCGCGCTGCTACTGGGCGCCGCGGGCCACCTGTACCCCGGAGAGGTGTGTCCCGGCATG
GATATCCGGAACAACCTCACTAGGTTGCATGAGCTGGAGAATTGCTCTGTCATCGAAGGACACTTGCAGA
TACTCTTGATGTTCAAAACGAGGCCCGAAGATTTCCGAGACCTCAGTTTCCCCAAACTCATCATGATCAC
TGATTACTTGCTGCTCTTCCGGGTCTATGGGCTCGAGAGCCTGAAGGACCTGTTCCCCAACCTCACGGTC
ATCCGGGGATCACGACTGTTCTTTAACTACGCGCTGGTCATCTTCGAGATGGTTCACCTCAAGGAACTCG
GCCTCTACAACCTGATGAACATCACCCGGGGTTCTGTCCGCATCGAGAAGAACAATGAGCTCTGTTACTT
GGCCACTATCGACTGGTCCCGTATCCTGGATTCCGTGGAGGATAATTACATCGTGTTGAACAAAGATGAC
AACGAGGAGTGTGGAGACATCTGTCCGGGTACCGCGAAGGGCAAGACCAACTGCCCCGCCACCGTCATCA
ACGGGCAGTTTGTCGAACGATGTTGGACTCATAGTCACTGCCAGAAAGTTTGCCCGACCATCTGTAAGTC
ACACGGCTGCACCGCCGAAGGCCTCTGTTGCCACAGCGAGTGCCTGGGCAACTGTTCTCAGCCCGACGAC
CCCACCAAGTGCGTGGCCTGCCGCAACTTCTACCTGGACGGCAGGTGTGTGGAGACCTGCCCGCCCCCGT
ACTACCACTTCCAGGACTGGCGCTGTGTGAACTTCAGCTTCTGCCAGGACCTGCACCACAAATGCAAGAA
CTCGCGGAGGCAGGGCTGCCACCAGTACGTCATTCACAACAACAAGTGCATCCCTGAGTGTCCCTCCGGG
TACACGATGAATTCCAGCAACTTGCTGTGCACCCCATGCCTGGGTCCCTGTCCCAAGGTGTGCCACCTCC
TAGAAGGCGAGAAGACCATCGACTCGGTGACGTCTGCCCAGGAGCTCCGAGGATGCACCGTCATCAACGG
GAGTCTGATCATCAACATTCGAGGAGGCAACAATCTGGCAGCTGAGCTAGAAGCCAACCTCGGCCTCATT
GAAGAAATTTCAGGGTATCTAAAAATCCGCCGATCCTACGCTCTGGTGTCACTTTCCTTCTTCCGGAAGT
TACGTCTGATTCGAGGAGAGACCTTGGAAATTGGGAACTACTCCTTCTATGCCTTGGACAACCAGAACCT
AAGGCAGCTCTGGGACTGGAGCAAACACAACCTCACCATCACTCAGGGGAAACTCTTCTTCCACTATAAC
CCCAAACTCTGCTTGTCAGAAATCCACAAGATGGAAGAAGTTTCAGGAACCAAGGGGCGCCAGGAGAGAA
ACGACATTGCCCTGAAGACCAATGGGGACCAGGCATCCTGTGAAAATGAGTTACTTAAATTTTCTTACAT
TCGGACATCTTTTGACAAGATCTTGCTGAGATGGGAGCCGTACTGGCCCCCCGACTTCCGAGACCTCTTG
GGGTTCATGCTGTTCTACAAAGAGGCCCCTTATCAGAATGTGACGGAGTTCGACGGGCAGGATGCGTGTG
GTTCCAACAGTTGGACGGTGGTAGACATTGACCCACCCCTGAGGTCCAACGACCCCAAATCACAGAACCA
CCCAGGGTGGCTGATGCGGGGTCTCAAGCCCTGGACCCAGTATGCCATCTTTGTGAAGACCCTGGTCACC
TTTTCGGATGAACGCCGGACCTATGGGGCCAAGAGTGACATCATTTATGTCCAGACAGATGCCACCAACC
CCTCTGTGCCCCTGGATCCAATCTCAGTGTCTAACTCATCATCCCAGATTATTCTGAAGTGGAAACCACC
CTCCGACCCCAATGGCAACATCACCCACTACCTGGTTTTCTGGGAGAGGCAGGCGGAAGACAGTGAGCTG
TTCGAGCTGGATTATTGCCTCAAAGGGCTGAAGCTGCCCTCGAGGACCTGGTCTCCACCATTCGAGTCTG
AAGATTCTCAGAAGCACAACCAGAGTGAGTATGAGGATTCGGCCGGCGAATGCTGCTCCTGTCCAAAGAC
AGACTCTCAGATCCTGAAGGAGCTGGAGGAGTCCTCGTTTAGGAAGACGTTTGAGGATTACCTGCACAAC
GTGGTTTTCGTCCCCAGAAAAACCTCTTCAGGCACTGGTGCCGAGGACCCTAGGCCATCTCGGAAACGCA
GGTCCCTTGGCGATGTTGGGAATGTGACGGTGGCCGTGCCCACGGTGGCAGCTTTCCCCAACACTTCCTC
GACCAGCGTGCCCACGAGTCCGGAGGAGCACAGGCCTTTTGAGAAGGTGGTGAACAAGGAGTCGCTGGTC
ATCTCCGGCTTGCGACACTTCACGGGCTATCGCATCGAGCTGCAGGCTTGCAACCAGGACACCCCTGAGG
AACGGTGCAGTGTGGCAGCCTACGTCAGTGCGAGGACCATGCCTGAAGCCAAGGCTGATGACATTGTTGG
CCCTGTGACGCATGAAATCTTTGAGAACAACGTCGTCCACTTGATGTGGCAGGAGCCGAAGGAGCCCAAT
GGTCTGATCGTGCTGTATGAAGTGAGTTATCGGCGATATGGTGATGAGGAGCTGCATCTCTGCGTCTCCC
GCAAGCACTTCGCTCTGGAACGGGGCTGCAGGCTGCGTGGGCTGTCACCGGGGAACTACAGCGTGCGAAT
CCGGGCCACCTCCCTTGCGGGCAACGGCTCTTGGACGGAACCCACCTATTTCTACGTGACAGACTATTTA
GACGTCCCGTCAAATATTGCAAAAATTATCATCGGCCCCCTCATCTTTGTCTTTCTCTTCAGTGTTGTGA
TTGGAAGTATTTATCTATTCCTGAGAAAGAGGCAGCCAGATGGGCCGCTGGGACCGCTTTACGCTTCTTC
AAACCCTGAGTATCTCAGTGCCAGTGATGTGTTTCCATGCTCTGTGTACGTGCCGGACGAGTGGGAGGTG
TCTCGAGAGAAGATCACCCTCCTTCGAGAGCTGGGGCAGGGCTCCTTCGGCATGGTGTATGAGGGCAATG
CCAGGGACATCATCAAGGGTGAGGCAGAGACCCGCGTGGCGGTGAAGACGGTCAACGAGTCAGCCAGTCT
CCGAGAGCGGATTGAGTTCCTCAATGAGGCCTCGGTCATGAAGGGCTTCACCTGCCATCACGTGGTGCGC
CTCCTGGGAGTGGTGTCCAAGGGCCAGCCCACGCTGGTGGTGATGGAGCTGATGGCTCACGGAGACCTGA
AGAGCTACCTCCGTTCTCTGCGGCCAGAGGCTGAGAATAATCCTGGCCGCCCTCCCCCTACCCTTCAAGA
GATGATTCAGATGGCGGCAGAGATTGCTGACGGGATGGCCTACCTGAACGCCAAGAAGTTTGTGCATCGG
GACCTGGCAGCGAGAAACTGCATGGTCGCCCATGATTTTACTGTCAAAATTGGAGACTTTGGAATGACCA
GAGACATCTATGAAACGGATTACTACCGGAAAGGGGGCAAGGGTCTGCTCCCTGTACGGTGGATGGCACC
GGAGTCCCTGAAGGATGGGGTCTTCACCACTTCTTCTGACATGTGGTCCTTTGGCGTGGTCCTTTGGGAA
ATCACCAGCTTGGCAGAACAGCCTTACCAAGGCCTGTCTAATGAACAGGTGTTGAAATTTGTCATGGATG
GAGGGTATCTGGATCAACCCGACAACTGTCCAGAGAGAGTCACTGACCTCATGCGCATGTGCTGGCAATT
CAACCCCAAGATGAGGCCAACCTTCCTGGAGATTGTCAACCTGCTCAAGGACGACCTGCACCCCAGCTTT
CCAGAGGTGTCGTTCTTCCACAGCGAGGAGAACAAGGCTCCCGAGAGTGAGGAGCTGGAGATGGAGTTTG
AGGACATGGAGAATGTGCCCCTGGACCGTTCCTCGCACTGTCAGAGGGAGGAGGCGGGGGGCCGGGATGG
AGGGTCCTCGCTGGGTTTCAAGCGGAGCTACGAGGAACACATCCCTTACACACACATGAACGGAGGCAAG
AAAAACGGGCGGATTCTGACCTTGCCTCGGTCCAATCCTTCCGAATTCGGAGGAAGTGGCGGAAGTGGCG
GAAGTGGCGGAAGTGGAGGAAGTGCACCGGTTGGTGGCGGTGGCTCTGGAGGTGGTGGGTCCTCCGGAGT
GAGCAAGGGCGAGGAGCTGTTCACCGGGGTGGTGCCCATCCTGGTCGAGCTGGACGGCGACGTAAACGGC
CACAAGTTCAGCGTGTCCGGCGAGGGCGAGGGCGATGCCACCTACGGCAAGCTGACCCTGAAGCTGATCT
GCACCACCGGCAAGCTGCCCGTGCCCTGGCCCACCCTCGTGACCACCCTGGGCTACGGCCTGCAGTGCTT
CGCCCGCTACCCCGACCACATGAAGCAGCACGACTTCTTCAAGTCCGCCATGCCCGAAGGCTACGTCCAG
GAGCGCACCATCTTCTTCAAGGACGACGGCAACTACAAGACCCGCGCCGAGGTGAAGTTCGAGGGCGACA
CCCTGGTGAACCGCATCGAGCTGAAGGGCATCGACTTCAAGGAGGACGGCAACATCCTGGGGCACAAGCT
GGAGTACAACTACAACAGCCACAACGTCTATATCACCGCCGACAAGCAGTAATCTAGAGGGCCCGTTTAA
ACCCGCTGATCAGCCTCGACTGTGCCTTCTAGTTGCCAGCCATCTGTTGTTTGCCCCTCCCCCGTGCCTT
CCTTGACCCTGGAAGGTGCCACTCCCACTGTCCTTTCCTAATAAAATGAGGAAATTGCATCGCATTGTCT
GAGTAGGTGTCATTCTATTCTGGGGGGTGGGGTGGGGCAGGACAGCAAGGGGGAGGATTGGGAAGACAAT
AGCAGGCATGCTGGGGATGCGGTGGGCTCTATGGCTTCTGAGGCGGAAAGAACCAGCTGGGGCTCTAGGG
GGTATCCCC
[124 nt withheld, positions 5960-6083]
C
[91 nt withheld, positions 6085-6175]
A
[49 nt withheld, positions 6177-6225]
CCTTTGACGTTGGAGTCCACGTTCTTT
[37 nt withheld, positions 6253-6289]
ACCCTATCTCGGTCTATTCTTTTGATTTATAAGGGATTTTGCCGATTTCGGCCTATTGGTTAAAAAATGA
GCTGATTTAACAAAAATTTAACGCGAATTAATTCTGTGGAATGTGTGTCAGTTAGGGTGTGGAAAGTCCC
CAGGCTCCCCAGCAGGCAGAAGTATGCAAAGCATGCATCTCAATTAGTCAGCAACCAGGTGTGGAAAGTC
CCCAGGCTCCCCAGCAGGCAGAAGTATGCAAAGCATGCATCTCAATTAGTCAGCAACCATAGTCCCGCCC
CTAACTCCGCCCATCCCGCCCCTAACTCCGCCCAGTTCCGCCCATTCTCCGCCCCATGGCTGACTAATTT
TTTTTATTTATGCAGAGGCCGAGGCCGCCTCTGCCTCTGAGCTATTCCAGAAGTAGTGAGGAGGCTTTTT
TGGAGGCCTAGGCTTTTGCAAAAAGCTCCCGGGAGCTTGTATATCCATTTTCGGATCTGATCAAGAGACA
GGATGAGGATCGTTTCGCATGATTGAACAAGATGGATTGCACGCAGGTTCTCCGGCCGCTTGGGTGGAGA
GGCTATTCGGCTATGACTGGGCACAACAGACAATCGGCTGCTCTGATGCCGCCGTGTTCCGGCTGTCAGC
GCAGGGGCGCCCGGTTCTTTTTGTCAAGACCGACCTGTCCGGTGCCCTGAATGAACTGCAGGACGAGGCA
GCGCGGCTATCGTGGCTGGCCACGACGGGCGTTCCTTGCGCAGCTGTGCTCGACGTTGTCACTGAAGCGG
GAAGGGACTGGCTGCTATTGGGCGAAGTGCCGGGGCAGGATCTCCTGTCATCTCACCTTGCTCCTGCCGA
GAAAGTATCCATCATGGCTGATGCAATGCGGCGGCTGCATACGCTTGATCCGGCTACCTGCCCATTCGAC
CACCAAGCGAAACATCGCATCGAGCGAGCACGTACTCGGATGGAAGCCGGTCTTGTCGATCAGGATGATC
TGGACGAAGAGCATCAGGGGCTCGCGCCAGCCGAACTGTTCGCCAGGCTCAAGGCGCGCATGCCCGACGG
CGAGGATCTCGTCGTGACCCATGGCGATGCCTGCTTGCCGAATATCATGGTGGAAAATGGCCGCTTTTCT
GGATTCATCGACTGTGGCCGGCTGGGTGTGGCGGACCGCTATCAGGACATAGCGTTGGCTACCCGTGATA
TTGCTGAAGAGCTTGGCGGCGAATGGGCTGACCGCTTCCTCGTGCTTTACGGTATCGCCGCTCCCGATTC
GCAGCGCATCGCCTTCTATCGCCTTCTTGACGAGTTCTTCTGAGCGGGACTCTGGGGTTCGAAATGACCG
ACCAAGCGACGCCCAACCTGCCATCACGAGATTTCGATTCCACCGCCGCCTTCTATGAAAGGTTGGGCTT
CGGAATCGTTTTCCGGGACGCCGGCTGGATGATCCTCCAGCGCGGGGATCTCATGCTGGAGTTCTTCGCC
CACCCCAACTTGTTTATTGCAGCTTATAATGGTTACAAATAAAGCAATAGCATCACAAATTTCACAAATA
AAGCATTTTTTTCACTGCATTCTAGTTGTGGTTTGTCCAAACTCATCAATGTATCTTATCATGTCTGTAT
ACCGTCGACCTCTAGCTAGAGCTTGGCGTAATCATGGTCATAGCTGTTTCCTGTGTGAAATTGTTATCCG
CTCACAATTCCACACAACATACGAGCCGGAAGCATAAAGTGTAAAGCCTGGGGTGCCTAATGAGTGAGCT
AACTCACATTAATTGCGTTGCGCTCACTGCCCGCTTTCCAGTCGGGAAACCTGTCGTGCCAGCTGCATTA
ATGAATCGGCCAACGCGCGGGGAGAGGCGGTTTGCGTATTGGGCGCTCTTCCGCTTCCTCGCTCACTGAC
TCGCTGCGCTCGGTCGTTCGGCTGCGGCGAGCGGTATCAGCTCACTCAAAGGCGGTAATACGGTTATCCA
CAGAATCAGGGGATAACGCAGGAAAGAACATGTGAGCAAAAGGCCAGCAAAAGGCCAGGAACCGTAAAAA
GGCCGCGTTGCTGGCGTTTTTCCATAGGCTCCGCCCCCCTGACGAGCATCACAAAAATCGACGCTCAAGT
CAGAGGTGGCGAAACCCGACAGGACTATAAAGATACCAGGCGTTTCCCCCTGGAAGCTCCCTCGTGCGCT
CTCCTGTTCCGACCCTGCCGCTTACCGGATACCTGTCCGCCTTTCTCCCTTCGGGAAGCGTGGCGCTTTC
TCATAGCTCACGCTGTAGGTATCTCAGTTCGGTGTAGGTCGTTCGCTCCAAGCTGGGCTGTGTGCACGAA
CCCCCCGTTCAGCCCGACCGCTGCGCCTTATCCGGTAACTATCGTCTTGAGTCCAACCCGGTAAGACACG
ACTTATCGCCACTGGCAGCAGCCACTGGTAACAGGATTAGCAGAGCGAGGTATGTAGGCGGTGCTACAGA
GTTCTTGAAGTGGTGGCCTAACTACGGCTACACTAGAAGAACAGTATTTGGTATCTGCGCTCTGCTGAAG
CCAGTTACCTTCGGAAAAAGAGTTGGTAGCTCTTGATCCGGCAAACAAACCACCGCTGGTAGCGGTGGTT
TTTTTGTTTGCAAGCAGCAGATTACGCGCAGAAAAAAAGGATCTCAAGAAGATCCTTTGATCTTTTCTAC
GGGGTCTGACGCTCAGTGGAACGAAAACTCACGTTAAGGGATTTTGGTCATGAGATTATCAAAAAGGATC
TTCACCTAGATCCTTTTAAATTAAAAATGAAGTTTTAAATCAATCTAAAGTATATATGAGTAAACTTGGT
CTGACAGTTACCAATGCTTAATCAGTGAGGCACCTATCTCAGCGATCTGTCTATTTCGTTCATCCATAGT
TGCCTGACTCCCCGTCGTGTAGATAACTACGATACGGGAGGGCTTACCATCTGGCCCCAGTGCTGCAATG
ATACCGCGAGACCCACGCTCACCGGCTCCAGATTTATCAGCAATAAACCAGCCAGCCGGAAGGGCCGAGC
GCAGAAGTGGTCCTGCAACTTTATCCGCCTCCATCCAGTCTATTAATTGTTGCCGGGAAGCTAGAGTAAG
TAGTTCGCCAGTTAATAGTTTGCGCAACGTTGTTGCCATTGCTACAGGCATCGTGGTGTCACGCTCGTCG
TTTGGTATGGCTTCATTCAGCTCCGGTTCCCAACGATCAAGGCGAGTTACATGATCCCCCATGTTGTGCA
AAAAAGCGGTTAGCTCCTTCGGTCCTCCGATCGTTGTCAGAAGTAAGTTGGCCGCAGTGTTATCACTCAT
GGTTATGGCAGCACTGCATAATTCTCTTACTGTCATGCCATCCGTAAGATGCTTTTCTGTGACTGGTGAG
TACTCAACCAAGTCATTCTGAGAATAGTGTATGCGGCGACCGAGTTGCTCTTGCCCGGCGTCAATACGGG
ATAATACCGCGCCACATAGCAGAACTTTAAAAGTGCTCATCATTGGAAAACGTTCTTCGGGGCGAAAACT
CTCAAGGATCTTACCGCTGTTGAGATCCAGTTCGATGTAACCCACTCGTGCACCCAACTGATCTTCAGCA
TCTTTTACTTTCACCAGCGTTTCTGGGTGAGCAAAAACAGGAAGGCAAAATGCCGCAAAAAAGGGAATAA
GGGCGACACGGAAATGTTGAATACTCATACTCTTCCTTTTTCAATATTATTGAAGCATTTATCAGGGTTA
TTGTCTCATGAGCGGATACATATTTGAATGTATTTAGAAAAATAAACAAATAGGGGTTCCGCGCACATTT
CCCCGAAAAGTGCCACCTGACGTC
